Addgene plasmid #91869: p2CT-His-MBP-Cam_Cas13a_WT
Purpose: Bacterial expression for Cas13a
Depositing lab: Jennifer Doudna. Depositing organization: University of California, Berkeley. Publication: RNA Targeting by Functionally Orthogonal Type VI-A CRISPR-Cas Enzymes. East-Seletsky A, O'Connell MR, Burstein D, Knott GJ, Doudna JA. Mol Cell. 2017 May 4;66(3):373-383.e3. doi: 10.1016/j.molcel.2017.04.008. PubMed 28475872.
Backbone
  Vector backbone: p2CT
  Backbone manufacturer: UC Berkeley Macrolab
  Vector type: Bacterial Expression
Growth in bacteria
  Bacterial resistance: Ampicillin, 100 μg/mL
  Growth temperature: 37°C
  Growth strain: DH5alpha
  Copy number: High Copy
Gene/Insert
  Gene/Insert name: CamCas13a (CamC2c2) WT
  Tag / fusion protein: His6-MBP-TEV site (N terminal on backbone)
  Cloning method: Ligation Independent Cloning
Terms and licenses: Academic/Nonprofit Terms; Industry Terms: Not Available to Industry
How to cite: p2CT-His-MBP-Cam_Cas13a_WT was a gift from Jennifer Doudna (Addgene plasmid # 91869 ; http://n2t.net/addgene:91869 ; RRID:Addgene_91869)
