[The description below was written by a language model from this plasmid's Addgene catalogue record, the feature table of its GenBank file and pLannotate feature annotations shown in this document.]
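Description:
p2CT-His-MBP-Cam_Cas13a_WT is a bacterial expression plasmid of about 10.1 kb built on the p2CT backbone, a pBR322-derived, T7-driven vector designed for ligation-independent cloning. It replicates in E. coli from a ColE1/pMB1-type origin and is selected with ampicillin through the bla (β-lactamase) gene under its own promoter. The backbone retains the pBR322 bom (basis of mobility) region and the rop gene, along with the tet promoter and disrupted fragments of the tetracycline efflux gene that are remnants of the parental vector rather than functional markers. The catalogue lists the plasmid as high copy, although rop is a copy-number-limiting element.

The expression cassette consists of a T7 promoter and the phage T7 gene 10 ribosome binding site driving an N-terminal His6 tag, a signal-sequence-less (cytosolic) maltose binding protein, and a TEV protease cleavage site, followed by the wild-type CamCas13a (also called CamC2c2) coding sequence and a T7 terminator. The Cas13a open reading frame itself is not annotated in either feature table, but it corresponds to the roughly 4.3 kb unannotated stretch between the TEV site and the terminator; the source organism is not spelled out in the record. Because transcription depends on T7 RNA polymerase, expression requires a host that supplies that polymerase. The His6 tag permits nickel affinity purification, MBP typically aids solubility, and TEV cleavage removes both tags. The construct is intended for recombinant production of this type VI-A RNA-targeting CRISPR effector, consistent with the associated study comparing functionally orthogonal Cas13a enzymes.
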