LOCUS       Exported 10115 bp ds-DNA circular SYN 12-MAY-2021
DEFINITION  Bacterial expression for Cas13a.
ACCESSION   .
VERSION     .
KEYWORDS    p2CT-His-MBP-Cam_Cas13a_WT
SOURCE      synthetic DNA construct
  ORGANISM  synthetic DNA construct
REFERENCE   1 (bases 1 to 10115)
  AUTHORS   East-Seletsky A, O'Connell MR, Burstein D, Knott GJ, Doudna JA
  TITLE     RNA Targeting by Functionally Orthogonal Type VI-A CRISPR-Cas
            Enzymes.
  JOURNAL   Mol Cell. 2017 May 4;66(3):373-383.e3. doi:
            10.1016/j.molcel.2017.04.008.
  PUBMED    28475872
REFERENCE   2 (bases 1 to 10115)
  AUTHORS   .
  TITLE     Direct Submission
  JOURNAL   Exported May 12, 2021 from SnapGene Server 1.1.58
            http://www.snapgene.com
FEATURES             Location/Qualifiers
     source          1..10115
                     /organism="synthetic DNA construct"
                     /mol_type="other DNA"
     primer_bind     complement(18..36)
                     /label=pBRforEco
                     /note="pBR322 vectors, upsteam of EcoRI site, forward
                     primer"
     promoter        104..208
                     /gene="bla"
                     /label=AmpR promoter
     CDS             209..1069
                     /codon_start=1
                     /gene="bla"
                     /product="beta-lactamase"
                     /label=AmpR
                     /note="confers resistance to ampicillin, carbenicillin, and
                     related antibiotics"
                     /translation="MSIQHFRVALIPFFAAFCLPVFAHPETLVKVKDAEDQLGARVGYI
                     ELDLNSGKILESFRPEERFPMMSTFKVLLCGAVLSRVDAGQEQLGRRIHYSQNDLVEYS
                     PVTEKHLTDGMTVRELCSAAITMSDNTAANLLLTTIGGPKELTAFLHNMGDHVTRLDRW
                     EPELNEAIPNDERDTTMPAAMATTLRKLLTGELLTLASRQQLIDWMEADKVAGPLLRSA
                     LPAGWFIADKSGAGERGSRGIIAALGPDGKPSRIVVIYTTGSQATMDERNRQIAEIGAS
                     LIKHW"
     primer_bind     complement(427..446)
                     /label=Amp-R
                     /note="Ampicillin resistance gene, reverse primer"
     rep_origin      1240..1828
                     /direction=RIGHT
                     /label=ori
                     /note="high-copy-number ColE1/pMB1/pBR322/pUC origin of
                     replication"
     primer_bind     1729..1748
                     /label=pBR322ori-F
                     /note="pBR322 origin, forward primer"
     primer_bind     1982..1999
                     /label=L4440
                     /note="L4440 vector, forward primer"
     misc_feature    2014..2156
                     /label=bom
                     /note="basis of mobility region from pBR322"
     primer_bind     complement(2082..2101)
                     /label=pRS-marker
                     /note="pRS vectors, use to sequence yeast selectable
                     marker"
     primer_bind     2242..2264
                     /label=pGEX 3'
                     /note="pGEX vectors, reverse primer"
     CDS             complement(2258..2449)
                     /codon_start=1
                     /gene="rop"
                     /product="Rop protein, which maintains plasmids at low copy
                     number"
                     /label=rop
                     /translation="MTKQEKTALNMARFIRSQTLTLLEKLNELDADEQADICESLHDHA
                     DELYRSCLARFGDDGENL"
     primer_bind     3907..3926
                     /label=pBRrevBam
                     /note="pBR322 vectors, tet region, downstream of BamHI,
                     reverse primer"
     primer_bind     4010..4029
                     /label=T7
                     /note="T7 promoter, forward primer"
     promoter        4010..4028
                     /label=T7 promoter
                     /note="promoter for bacteriophage T7 RNA polymerase"
     RBS             4117..4139
                     /note="efficient ribosome binding site from bacteriophage
                     T7 gene 10 (Olins and Rangwala, 1989)"
     CDS             4159..4176
                     /codon_start=1
                     /product="6xHis affinity tag"
                     /label=6xHis
                     /translation="HHHHHH"
     CDS             4186..5286
                     /codon_start=1
                     /gene="malE (mutated)"
                     /product="maltose binding protein from E. coli"
                     /label=MBP
                     /note="This version of the gene does not encode a signal
                     sequence, so MBP will remain in the cytosol."
                     /translation="MKIEEGKLVIWINGDKGYNGLAEVGKKFEKDTGIKVTVEHPDKLE
                     EKFPQVAATGDGPDIIFWAHDRFGGYAQSGLLAEITPDKAFQDKLYPFTWDAVRYNGKL
                     IAYPIAVEALSLIYNKDLLPNPPKTWEEIPALDKELKAKGKSALMFNLQEPYFTWPLIA
                     ADGGYAFKYENGKYDIKDVGVDNAGAKAGLTFLVDLIKNKHMNADTDYSIAEAAFNKGE
                     TAMTINGPWAWSNIDTSKVNYGVTVLPTFKGQPSKPFVGVLSAGINAASPNKELAKEFL
                     ENYLLTDEGLEAVNKDKPLGAVALKSYEEELAKDPRIAATMENAQKGEIMPNIPQMSAF
                     WYAVRTAVINAASGRQTVDEALKDAQT"
     primer_bind     5260..5283
                     /label=MBP-F
                     /note="Maltose binding protein, forward primer"
     CDS             5341..5361
                     /codon_start=1
                     /product="tobacco etch virus (TEV) protease recognition and
                     cleavage site"
                     /label=TEV site
                     /translation="ENLYFQS"
     primer_bind     complement(9651..9669)
                     /label=T7 Term
                     /note="T7 terminator, reverse primer"
     terminator      9665..9712
                     /label=T7 terminator
                     /note="transcription terminator for bacteriophage T7 RNA
                     polymerase"
     promoter        complement(10078..10106)
                     /label=tet promoter
                     /note="E. coli promoter for tetracycline efflux protein
                     gene"
ORIGIN
        1 ttcttgaaga cgaaagggcc tcgtgatacg cctattttta taggttaatg tcatgataat
       61 aatggtttct tagacgtcag gtggcacttt tcggggaaat gtgcgcggaa cccctatttg
      121 tttatttttc taaatacatt caaatatgta tccgctcatg agacaataac cctgataaat
      181 gcttcaataa cattgaaaaa ggaagagtat gagtattcaa catttccgtg tcgcccttat
      241 tccctttttt gcggcatttt gccttcctgt ttttgctcac ccagaaacgc tggtgaaagt
      301 aaaagatgct gaagatcagt tgggtgcacg agtgggttac atcgaactgg atctcaacag
      361 cggtaagatc cttgagagtt ttcgccccga agaacgtttt ccaatgatga gcacttttaa
      421 agttctgcta tgtggcgcgg tattatcccg tgttgacgcc gggcaagagc aactcggtcg
      481 ccgcatacac tattctcaga atgacttggt tgagtactca ccagtcacag aaaagcatct
      541 tacggatggc atgacagtaa gagaattatg cagtgctgcc ataaccatga gtgataacac
      601 tgcggccaac ttacttctga caacgatcgg aggaccgaag gagctaaccg cttttttgca
      661 caacatgggg gatcatgtaa ctcgccttga tcgttgggaa ccggagctga atgaagccat
      721 accaaacgac gagcgtgaca ccacgatgcc tgcagcaatg gcaacaacgt tgcgcaaact
      781 attaactggc gaactactta ctctagcttc ccggcaacaa ttaatagact ggatggaggc
      841 ggataaagtt gcaggaccac ttctgcgctc ggcccttccg gctggctggt ttattgctga
      901 taaatctgga gccggtgagc gtgggtctcg cggtatcatt gcagcactgg ggccagatgg
      961 taagccctcc cgtatcgtag ttatctacac gacggggagt caggcaacta tggatgaacg
     1021 aaatagacag atcgctgaga taggtgcctc actgattaag cattggtaac tgtcagacca
     1081 agtttactca tatatacttt agattgattt aaaacttcat ttttaattta aaaggatcta
     1141 ggtgaagatc ctttttgata atctcatgac caaaatccct taacgtgagt tttcgttcca
     1201 ctgagcgtca gaccccgtag aaaagatcaa aggatcttct tgagatcctt tttttctgcg
     1261 cgtaatctgc tgcttgcaaa caaaaaaacc accgctacca gcggtggttt gtttgccgga
     1321 tcaagagcta ccaactcttt ttccgaaggt aactggcttc agcagagcgc agataccaaa
     1381 tactgtcctt ctagtgtagc cgtagttagg ccaccacttc aagaactctg tagcaccgcc
     1441 tacatacctc gctctgctaa tcctgttacc agtggctgct gccagtggcg ataagtcgtg
     1501 tcttaccggg ttggactcaa gacgatagtt accggataag gcgcagcggt cgggctgaac
     1561 ggggggttcg tgcacacagc ccagcttgga gcgaacgacc tacaccgaac tgagatacct
     1621 acagcgtgag ctatgagaaa gcgccacgct tcccgaaggg agaaaggcgg acaggtatcc
     1681 ggtaagcggc agggtcggaa caggagagcg cacgagggag cttccagggg gaaacgcctg
     1741 gtatctttat agtcctgtcg ggtttcgcca cctctgactt gagcgtcgat ttttgtgatg
     1801 ctcgtcaggg gggcggagcc tatggaaaaa cgccagcaac gcggcctttt tacggttcct
     1861 ggccttttgc tggccttttg ctcacatgtt ctttcctgcg ttatcccctg attctgtgga
     1921 taaccgtatt accgcctttg agtgagctga taccgctcgc cgcagccgaa cgaccgagcg
     1981 cagcgagtca gtgagcgagg aagcggaaga gcgcctgatg cggtattttc tccttacgca
     2041 tctgtgcggt atttcacacc gcatatatgg tgcactctca gtacaatctg ctctgatgcc
     2101 gcatagttaa gccagtatac actccgctat cgctacgtga ctgggtcatg gctgcgcccc
     2161 gacacccgcc aacacccgct gacgcgccct gacgggcttg tctgctcccg gcatccgctt
     2221 acagacaagc tgtgaccgtc tccgggagct gcatgtgtca gaggttttca ccgtcatcac
     2281 cgaaacgcgc gaggcagctg cggtaaagct catcagcgtg gtcgtgaagc gattcacaga
     2341 tgtctgcctg ttcatccgcg tccagctcgt tgagtttctc cagaagcgtt aatgtctggc
     2401 ttctgataaa gcgggccatg ttaagggcgg ttttttcctg tttggtcact gatgcctccg
     2461 tgtaaggggg atttctgttc atgggggtaa tgataccgat gaaacgagag aggatgctca
     2521 cgatacgggt tactgatgat gaacatgccc ggttactgga acgttgtgag ggtaaacaac
     2581 tggcggtatg gatgcggcgg gaccagagaa aaatcactca gggtcaatgc cagcgcttcg
     2641 ttaatacaga tgtaggtgtt ccacagggta gccagcagca tcctgcgatg cagatccgga
     2701 acataatggt gcagggcgct gacttccgcg tttccagact ttacgaaaca cggaaaccga
     2761 agaccattca tgttgttgct caggtcgcag acgttttgca gcagcagtcg cttcacgttc
     2821 gctcgcgtat cggtgattca ttctgctaac cagtaaggca accccgccag cctagccggg
     2881 tcctcaacga caggagcacg atcatgcgca cccgtggcca ggacccaacg ctgcccgaga
     2941 tgcgccgcgt gcggctgctg gagatggcgg acgcgatgga tatgttctgc caagggttgg
     3001 tttgcgcatt cacagttctc cgcaagaatt gattggctcc aattcttgga gtggtgaatc
     3061 cgttagcgag gtgccgccgg cttccattca ggtcgaggtg gcccggctcc atgcaccgcg
     3121 acgcaacgcg gggaggcaga caaggtatag ggcggcgcct acaatccatg ccaacccgtt
     3181 ccatgtgctc gccgaggcgg cataaatcgc cgtgacgatc agcggtccag tgatcgaagt
     3241 taggctggta agagccgcga gcgatccttg aagctgtccc tgatggtcgt catctacctg
     3301 cctggacagc atggcctgca acgcgggcat cccgatgccg ccggaagcga gaagaatcat
     3361 aatggggaag gccatccagc ctcgcgtcgc gaacgccagc aagacgtagc ccagcgcgtc
     3421 ggccgccatg ccggcgataa tggcctgctt ctcgccgaaa cgtttggtgg cgggaccagt
     3481 gacgaaggct tgagcgaggg cgtgcaagat tccgaatacc gcaagcgaca ggccgatcat
     3541 cgtcgcgctc cagcgaaagc ggtcctcgcc gaaaatgacc cagagcgctg ccggcacctg
     3601 tcctacgagt tgcatgataa agaagacagt cataagtgcg gcgacgatag tcatgccccg
     3661 cgcccaccgg aaggagctga ctgggttgaa ggctctcaag ggcatcggtc gacgctctcc
     3721 cttatgcgac tcctgcatta ggaagcagcc cagtagtagg ttgaggccgt tgagcaccgc
     3781 cgccgcaagg aatggtgcat gcaaggagat ggcgcccaac agtcccccgg ccacggggcc
     3841 tgccaccata cccacgccga aacaagcgct catgagcccg aagtggcgag cccgatcttc
     3901 cccatcggtg atgtcggcga tataggcgcc agcaaccgca cctgtggcgc cggtgatgcc
     3961 ggccacgatg cgtccggcgt agaggatcga gatctcgatc ccgcgaaatt aatacgactc
     4021 actataggga gaccacaacg gtttccctct agtgccggct ccggagagct ctttaattaa
     4081 gcggccgccc tgcaggactc gagttctaga aataattttg tttaacttta agaaggagat
     4141 atacatatga aatcttctca ccatcaccat caccatggtt cttctatgaa aatcgaagaa
     4201 ggtaaactgg taatctggat taacggcgat aaaggctata acggtctcgc tgaagtcggt
     4261 aagaaattcg agaaagatac cggaattaaa gtcaccgttg agcatccgga taaactggaa
     4321 gagaaattcc cacaggttgc ggcaactggc gatggccctg acattatctt ctgggcacac
     4381 gaccgctttg gtggctacgc tcaatctggc ctgttggctg aaatcacccc ggacaaagcg
     4441 ttccaggaca agctgtatcc gtttacctgg gatgccgtac gttacaacgg caagctgatt
     4501 gcttacccga tcgctgttga agcgttatcg ctgatttata acaaagatct gctgccgaac
     4561 ccgccaaaaa cctgggaaga gatcccggcg ctggataaag aactgaaagc gaaaggtaag
     4621 agcgcgctga tgttcaacct gcaagaaccg tacttcacct ggccgctgat tgctgctgac
     4681 gggggttatg cgttcaagta tgaaaacggc aagtacgaca ttaaagacgt gggcgtggat
     4741 aacgctggcg cgaaagcggg tctgaccttc ctggttgacc tgattaaaaa caaacacatg
     4801 aatgcagaca ccgattactc catcgcagaa gctgccttta ataaaggcga aacagcgatg
     4861 accatcaacg gcccgtgggc atggtccaac atcgacacca gcaaagtgaa ttatggtgta
     4921 acggtactgc cgaccttcaa gggtcaacca tccaaaccgt tcgttggcgt gctgagcgca
     4981 ggtattaacg ccgccagtcc gaacaaagag ctggcaaaag agttcctcga aaactatctg
     5041 ctgactgatg aaggtctgga agcggttaat aaagacaaac cgctgggtgc cgtagcgctg
     5101 aagtcttacg aggaagagtt ggcgaaagat ccacgtattg ccgccactat ggaaaacgcc
     5161 cagaaaggtg aaatcatgcc gaacatcccg cagatgtccg ctttctggta tgccgtgcgt
     5221 actgcggtga tcaacgccgc cagcggtcgt cagactgtcg atgaagccct gaaagacgcg
     5281 cagactaatt cgagctcgaa caacaacaac aataacaata acaacaacct cgggatcgag
     5341 gaaaacctgt acttccaatc caatgcaatg aagttcagta aagtcgatca tacacgtagt
     5401 gctgttggta ttcaaaaggc cacagatagc gttcacggga tgctgtatac tgaccccaaa
     5461 aaacaggaag tcaatgatct tgataaacgc ttcgaccaat taaacgtaaa ggcgaaacgc
     5521 ttgtataacg tgttcaatca atccaaagcg gaggaggacg atgacgagaa acgtttcgga
     5581 aaggtggtaa aaaaattaaa tcgcgaactg aaggatctgc tttttcaccg tgaagtgtct
     5641 cgttataact ccattgggaa cgccaagtac aattactatg ggattaaatc taacccagaa
     5701 gaaattgtct ccaacctggg aatggtggag agtcttaagg gcgagcgtga tccccaaaag
     5761 gttatctcaa aattactgct ttattacctt cgtaagggac ttaagccggg aaccgacggc
     5821 ctgcgtatga ttctggaggc ttcatgtggt ttacgtaaac tttccggtga cgaaaaggaa
     5881 ttaaaggttt ttcttcaaac cctggatgag gatttcgaaa agaagacgtt taaaaaaaac
     5941 ctgattcgct cgatcgaaaa tcaaaatatg gccgttcagc cttccaatga gggtgatcct
     6001 atcatcggca ttacccaggg acgttttaac tcgcagaaga acgaagagaa aagcgccatc
     6061 gaacgcatga tgtcaatgta tgctgacctg aatgaggatc accgtgaaga tgtattacgc
     6121 aaactgcgtc gccttaatgt cctgtatttt aacgttgaca ccgaaaaaac agaggagccg
     6181 acacttccag gcgaggtgga tacaaatccc gtttttgagg tgtggcatga ccacgaaaaa
     6241 ggcaaagaaa atgaccgcca gtttgctacc tttgcaaaaa ttttaactga agaccgtgag
     6301 acacgtaaaa aggagaagtt ggctgtcaaa gaggcgttga acgatttgaa atccgccatt
     6361 cgcgaccata atattatggc ctaccgttgc tctattaagg ttactgaaca ggacaaagac
     6421 gggctgttct tcgaggatca acgtatcaat cgcttttgga tccaccacat cgagagcgca
     6481 gtcgagcgca tcttagcatc gattaatccc gaaaaattgt ataaactgcg cattgggtat
     6541 cttggagaga aggtatggaa ggatcttttg aactatcttt ctattaaata catcgccgtg
     6601 ggcaaggcag tgtttcactt cgctatggag gatttgggaa aaactgggca agacatcgaa
     6661 ttgggcaaac tgtcaaacag tgtaagcggc ggcttaacat ccttcgatta cgagcagatt
     6721 cgcgctgacg aaacgcttca acgtcagtta agcgttgaag ttgcctttgc agcaaataac
     6781 ctgttccgtg ccgttgtagg acagaccggc aagaagattg agcaatccaa atctgaggag
     6841 aatgaggagg acttcctttt atggaaagct gaaaaaattg cggaatcaat taaaaaagaa
     6901 ggtgagggaa acacgcttaa aagtatcttg caattcttcg ggggagcgag ctcctgggat
     6961 ttgaaccatt tttgcgcagc gtatggtaac gagtcgtctg cattagggta tgaaactaaa
     7021 ttcgcagacg acctgcgcaa ggcgatttac tcactgcgta atgagacctt tcattttact
     7081 acacttaaca aaggatcatt tgactggaat gcaaagttaa tcggtgacat gtttagccac
     7141 gaggctgcaa cggggatcgc agtagaacgc acgcgctttt actcgaacaa tttaccgatg
     7201 ttttaccgcg agtcggactt gaaacgcatc atggaccatt tatacaatac ctaccacccc
     7261 cgtgcgtccc aagttcctag ttttaactca gttttcgtgc gcaagaattt ccgcctgttt
     7321 ctgagtaata cgctgaacac caatacctca ttcgacactg aagtatacca aaagtgggag
     7381 agcggtgtct attatctgtt caaggagatc tattataaca gtttcttacc aagtggtgac
     7441 gcccaccatc ttttctttga agggttacgt cgcatccgta aagaagctga caatctgccg
     7501 atcgtgggta aagaagctaa gaaacgcaat gcggttcaag attttggtcg tcgttgtgac
     7561 gaacttaaga atctttctct gagcgccatt tgccagatga ttatgaccga atataatgag
     7621 caaaataatg gaaatcgtaa ggtcaagtct acacgtgaag ataaacgtaa gccagatatt
     7681 ttccagcact ataaaatgct gttactgcgc accttgcagg aggcttttgc gatctatatt
     7741 cgtcgcgaag agttcaagtt tatcttcgac ttgccaaaaa ccctttatgt gatgaaacca
     7801 gtcgaagagt tcttgcctaa ttggaaatcc gggatgttcg atagtttagt ggaacgcgta
     7861 aagcagtcgc ccgacttaca gcgctggtac gtgttgtgta aatttttaaa tgggcgtttg
     7921 ttgaatcaat tatcaggggt aattcgctca tatatccagt ttgcaggaga tatccaacgc
     7981 cgcgcaaaag ctaatcataa ccgcttgtat atggataaca cgcagcgcgt tgagtattat
     8041 tcaaacgtct tagaagtggt ggatttctgt attaagggca cttctcgctt ctccaacgtg
     8101 ttctctgatt atttccgcga cgaagatgca tatgccgatt accttgacaa ttacttgcaa
     8161 tttaaagatg agaaaatcgc ggaggtctcc agttttgcag ccttgaagac attttgtaac
     8221 gaagaggagg ttaaagcagg aatttacatg gatggagaaa accccgttat gcagcgcaat
     8281 atcgttatgg ccaaactttt cgggccggat gaggttctga aaaatgtggt tccgaaggtt
     8341 acgcgtgagg agatcgagga atattaccag ttagagaaac agattgctcc atatcgccag
     8401 aatggatatt gtaaatccga ggaggaccaa aagaaacttc ttcgctttca gcgtatcaaa
     8461 aatcgtgttg aattccagac gatcaccgag ttcagcgaga ttattaatga gctgttagga
     8521 cagctgattt cctggagctt cttacgtgaa cgcgacttgc tgtactttca gctgggcttt
     8581 cactaccttt gtcttcacaa tgacacggag aagcctgccg aatacaagga aatttctcgc
     8641 gaggacggca cagttatccg taatgccatt ttgcatcagg tggctgctat gtatgtgggt
     8701 ggattgcccg tttacacctt agccgacaag aagttggccg cattcgagaa gggcgaggcg
     8761 gattgcaaac tgagcatttc gaaagataca gcaggggccg gtaagaagat taaggatttt
     8821 ttccgctaca gtaaatacgt attgattaaa gatcgtatgc tgaccgacca gaatcagaaa
     8881 tacacaatct acttagcggg tctggagttg ttcgagaaca cggatgaaca tgacaatatt
     8941 acggacgtac gcaagtacgt agatcatttt aagtattatg ctacgagtga tgaaaacgcc
     9001 atgtctattc ttgatctgta cagtgagatt catgatcgtt tcttcacgta tgacatgaag
     9061 tatcaaaaga acgtagccaa catgcttgag aatatccttt tacgtcactt cgtgcttatc
     9121 cgtcctgagt ttttcactgg tagtaagaaa gtcggggaag gaaaaaagat tacatgtaag
     9181 gctcgtgcac aaattgagat tgcagaaaac gggatgcgtt cagaggactt tacgtataaa
     9241 ctgtccgatg ggaaaaagaa cattagcacc tgtatgattg cggcacgcga ccagaagtat
     9301 ctgaatacgg tcgcgcgttt actgtactat ccacacgagg caaagaagtc gatcgtcgac
     9361 acgcgcgaaa agaaaaacaa taagaagaca aaccgcggtg acggcacctt caataagcag
     9421 aaaggtactg cacgtaagga aaaggataat gggccccgcg aattcaacga tacgggcttt
     9481 agcaatacgc catttgcagg tttcgacccc tttcgtaata gctaataaca ttggaagtgg
     9541 ataacggatc cgcgatcgcg gcgcgccacc tggtggccgg ccggtaccac gcgtgcgcgc
     9601 tgatccggct gctaacaaag cccgaaagga agctgagttg gctgctgcca ccgctgagca
     9661 ataactagca taaccccttg gggcctctaa acgggtcttg aggggttttt tgctgaaagg
     9721 aggaactata tccggatatc cacaggacgg gtgtggtcgc catgatcgcg tagtcgatag
     9781 tggctccaag tagcgaagcg agcaggactg ggcggcggcc aaagcggtcg gacagtgctc
     9841 cgagaacggg tgcgcataga aattgcatca acgcatatag cgctagcagc acgccatagt
     9901 gactggcgat gctgtcggaa tggacgatat cccgcaagag gcccggcagt accggcataa
     9961 ccaagcctat gcctacagca tccagggtga cggtgccgag gatgacgatg agcgcattgt
    10021 tagatttcat acacggtgcc tgactgcgtt agcaatttaa ctgtgataaa ctaccgcatt
    10081 aaagcttatc gatgataagc tgtcaaacat gagaa
//
