Features (pLannotate 1.2.2; 16 found; start..end, strand, type, name):
    388..527     -  misc_feature   bom: basis of mobility region from pBR322
    629..820     -  CDS            rop: Rop protein, which maintains plasmids at low copy number; rop
    837..1217    +  CDS            YPB1_ECOLX: Protein predicted: Swiss-Prot protein existence level 4. From Escherichia coli.
   1459..2359    -  CDS            TcR (fragment): tetracycline efflux protein; tet; confers resistance to tetracycline
   2381..2399    +  promoter       T7 promoter: promoter for bacteriophage T7 RNA polymerase
   2488..2510    +  RBS            RBS: efficient ribosome binding site from bacteriophage T7 gene 10 (Olins and Rangwala, 1989)
   2530..2547    +  CDS            6xHis: 6xHis affinity tag
   2557..3657    +  CDS            MBP: maltose binding protein from E. coli; malE (mutated); This version of the gene does not encode a signal sequence, so MBP will remain in the cytosol.
   3712..3728    +  CDS            TEV site (fragment): tobacco etch virus (TEV) protease recognition and cleavage site
   7979..8028    +  CDS            SET1 (fragment): solubility-enhancement tag derived from T7 phage gene 10B
   8036..8083    +  terminator     T7 terminator: transcription terminator for bacteriophage T7 RNA polymerase
   8109..8401    -  CDS            TcR (fragment): tetracycline efflux protein; tet; confers resistance to tetracycline
   8449..8477    -  promoter       tet promoter: E. coli promoter for tetracycline efflux protein gene
   8590..8694    +  promoter       AmpR promoter: bla
   8695..9555    +  CDS            AmpR: β-lactamase; bla; confers resistance to ampicillin, carbenicillin, and related antibiotics
   9726..202     +  rep_origin     ori (across the origin): high-copy-number ColE1/pMB1/pBR322/pUC origin of replication
>Addgene plasmid #91869 | p2CT-His-MBP-Cam_Cas13a_WT | addgene full sequence | sequence record 181517 | Addgene NGS Result
TGAGCTATGAGAAAGCGCCACGCTTCCCGAAGGGAGAAAGGCGGACAGGTATCCGGTAAGCGGCAGGGTC
GGAACAGGAGAGCGCACGAGGGAGCTTCCAGGGGGAAACGCCTGGTATCTTTATAGTCCTGTCGGGTTTC
GCCACCTCTGACTTGAGCGTCGATTTTTGTGATGCTCGTCAGGGGGGCGGAGCCTATGGAAAAACGCCAG
CAACGCGGCCTTTTTACGGTTCCTGGCCTTTTGCTGGCCTTTTGCTCACATGTTCTTTCCTGCGTTATCC
CCTGATTCTGTGGATAACCGTATTACCGCCTTTGAGTGAGCTGATACCGCTCGCCGCAGCCGAACGACCG
AGCGCAGCGAGTCAGTGAGCGAGGAAGCGGAAGAGCGCCTGATGCGGTATTTTCTCCTTACGCATCTGTG
CGGTATTTCACACCGCAATGGTGCACTCTCAGTACAATCTGCTCTGATGCCGCATAGTTAAGCCAGTATA
CACTCCGCTATCGCTACGTGACTGGGTCATGGCTGCGCCCCGACACCCGCCAACACCCGCTGACGCGCCC
TGACGGGCTTGTCTGCTCCCGGCATCCGCTTACAGACAAGCTGTGACCGTCTCCGGGAGCTGCATGTGTC
AGAGGTTTTCACCGTCATCACCGAAACGCGCGAGGCAGCTGCGGTAAAGCTCATCAGCGTGGTCGTGAAG
CGATTCACAGATGTCTGCCTGTTCATCCGCGTCCAGCTCGTTGAGTTTCTCCAGAAGCGTTAATGTCTGG
CTTCTGATAAAGCGGGCCATGTTAAGGGCGGTTTTTTCCTGTTTGGTCACTGATGCCTCCGTGTAAGGGG
GATTTCTGTTCATGGGGGTAATGATACCGATGAAACGAGAGAGGATGCTCACGATACGGGTTACTGATGA
TGAACATGCCCGGTTACTGGAACGTTGTGAGGGTAAACAACTGGCGGTATGGATGCGGCGGGACCAGAGA
AAAATCACTCAGGGTCAATGCCAGCGCTTCGTTAATACAGATGTAGGTGTTCCACAGGGTAGCCAGCAGC
ATCCTGCGATGCAGATCCGGAACATAATGGTGCAGGGCGCTGACTTCCGCGTTTCCAGACTTTACGAAAC
ACGGAAACCGAAGACCATTCATGTTGTTGCTCAGGTCGCAGACGTTTTGCAGCAGCAGTCGCTTCACGTT
CGCTCGCGTATCGGTGATTCATTCTGCTAACCAGTAAGGCAACCCCGCCAGCCTAGCCGGGTCCTCAACG
ACAGGAGCACGATCATGCGCACCCGTGGCCAGGACCCAACGCTGCCCGAGATGCGCCGCGTGCGGCTGCT
GGAGATGGCGGACGCGATGGATATGTTCTGCCAAGGGTTGGTTTGCGCATTCACAGTTCTCCGCAAGAAT
TGATTGGCTCCAATTCTTGGAGTGGTGAATCCGTTAGCGAGGTGCCGCCGGCTTCCATTCAGGTCGAGGT
GGCCCGGCTCCATGCACCGCGACGCAACGCGGGGAGGCAGACAAGGTATAGGGCGGCGCCTACAATCCAT
GCCAACCCGTTCCATGTGCTCGCCGAGGCGGCATAAATCGCCGTGACGATCAGCGGTCCAATGATCGAAG
TTAGGCTGGTAAGAGCCGCGAGCGATCCTTGAAGCTGTCCCTGATGGTCGTCATCTACCTGCCTGGACAG
CATGGCCTGCAACGCGGGCATCCCGATGCCGCCGGAAGCGAGAAGAATCATAATGGGGAAGGCCATCCAG
CCTCGCGTCGCGAACGCCAGCAAGACGTAGCCCAGCGCGTCGGCCGCCATGCCGGCGATAATGGCCTGCT
TCTCGCCGAAACGTTTGGTGGCGGGACCAGTGACGAAGGCTTGAGCGAGGGCGTGCAAGATTCCGAATAC
CGCAAGCGACAGGCCGATCATCGTCGCGCTCCAGCGAAAGCGGTCCTCGCCGAAAATGACCCAGAGCGCT
GCCGGCACCTGTCCTACGAGTTGCATGATAAAGAAGACAGTCATAAGTGCGGCGACGATAGTCATGCCCC
GCGCCCACCGGAAGGAGCTGACTGGGTTGAAGGCTCTCAAGGGCATCGGTCGACGCTCTCCCTTATGCGA
CTCCTGCATTAGGAAGCAGCCCAGTAGTAGGTTGAGGCCGTTGAGCACCGCCGCCGCAAGGAATGGTGCA
TGCAAGGAGATGGCGCCCAACAGTCCCCCGGCCACGGGGCCTGCCACCATACCCACGCCGAAACAAGCGC
TCATGAGCCCGAAGTGGCGAGCCCGATCTTCCCCATCGGTGATGTCGGCGATATAGGCGCCAGCAACCGC
ACCTGTGGCGCCGGTGATGCCGGCCACGATGCGTCCGGCGTAGAGGATCGAGATCTCGATCCCGCGAAAT
TAATACGACTCACTATAGGGAGACCACAACGGTTTCCCTCTAGTGCCGGCTCCGGAGAGCTCTTTAATTA
AGCGGCCGCCCTGCAGGACTCGAGTTCTAGAAATAATTTTGTTTAACTTTAAGAAGGAGATATACATATG
AAATCTTCTCACCATCACCATCACCATGGTTCTTCTATGAAAATCGAAGAAGGTAAACTGGTAATCTGGA
TTAACGGCGATAAAGGCTATAACGGTCTCGCTGAAGTCGGTAAGAAATTCGAGAAAGATACCGGAATTAA
AGTCACCGTTGAGCATCCGGATAAACTGGAAGAGAAATTCCCACAGGTTGCGGCAACTGGCGATGGCCCT
GACATTATCTTCTGGGCACACGACCGCTTTGGTGGCTACGCTCAATCTGGCCTGTTGGCTGAAATCACCC
CGGACAAAGCGTTCCAGGACAAGCTGTATCCGTTTACCTGGGATGCCGTACGTTACAACGGCAAGCTGAT
TGCTTACCCGATCGCTGTTGAAGCGTTATCGCTGATTTATAACAAAGATCTGCTGCCGAACCCGCCAAAA
ACCTGGGAAGAGATCCCGGCGCTGGATAAAGAACTGAAAGCGAAAGGTAAGAGCGCGCTGATGTTCAACC
TGCAAGAACCGTACTTCACCTGGCCGCTGATTGCTGCTGACGGGGGTTATGCGTTCAAGTATGAAAACGG
CAAGTACGACATTAAAGACGTGGGCGTGGATAACGCTGGCGCGAAAGCGGGTCTGACCTTCCTGGTTGAC
CTGATTAAAAACAAACACATGAATGCAGACACCGATTACTCCATCGCAGAAGCTGCCTTTAATAAAGGCG
AAACAGCGATGACCATCAACGGCCCGTGGGCATGGTCCAACATCGACACCAGCAAAGTGAATTATGGTGT
AACGGTACTGCCGACCTTCAAGGGTCAACCATCCAAACCGTTCGTTGGCGTGCTGAGCGCAGGTATTAAC
GCCGCCAGTCCGAACAAAGAGCTGGCAAAAGAGTTCCTCGAAAACTATCTGCTGACTGATGAAGGTCTGG
AAGCGGTTAATAAAGACAAACCGCTGGGTGCCGTAGCGCTGAAGTCTTACGAGGAAGAGTTGGCGAAAGA
TCCACGTATTGCCGCCACTATGGAAAACGCCCAGAAAGGTGAAATCATGCCGAACATCCCGCAGATGTCC
GCTTTCTGGTATGCCGTGCGTACTGCGGTGATCAACGCCGCCAGCGGTCGTCAGACTGTCGATGAAGCCC
TGAAAGACGCGCAGACTAATTCGAGCTCGAACAACAACAACAATAACAATAACAACAACCTCGGGATCGA
GGAAAACCTGTACTTCCAATCCAATGCAATGAAGTTCAGTAAAGTCGATCATACACGTAGTGCTGTTGGT
ATTCAAAAGGCCACAGATAGCGTTCACGGGATGCTGTATACTGACCCCAAAAAACAGGAAGTCAATGATC
TTGATAAACGCTTCGACCAATTAAACGTAAAGGCGAAACGCTTGTATAACGTGTTCAATCAATCCAAAGC
GGAGGAGGACGATGACGAGAAACGTTTCGGAAAGGTGGTAAAAAAATTAAATCGCGAACTGAAGGATCTG
CTTTTTCACCGTGAAGTGTCTCGTTATAACTCCATTGGGAACGCCAAGTACAATTACTATGGGATTAAAT
CTAACCCAGAAGAAATTGTCTCCAACCTGGGAATGGTGGAGAGTCTTAAGGGCGAGCGTGATCCCCAAAA
GGTTATCTCAAAATTACTGCTTTATTACCTTCGTAAGGGACTTAAGCCGGGAACCGACGGCCTGCGTATG
ATTCTGGAGGCTTCATGTGGTTTACGTAAACTTTCCGGTGACGAAAAGGAATTAAAGGTTTTTCTTCAAA
CCCTGGATGAGGATTTCGAAAAGAAGACGTTTAAAAAAAACCTGATTCGCTCGATCGAAAATCAAAATAT
GGCCGTTCAGCCTTCCAATGAGGGTGATCCTATCATCGGCATTACCCAGGGACGTTTTAACTCGCAGAAG
AACGAAGAGAAAAGCGCCATCGAACGCATGATGTCAATGTATGCTGACCTGAATGAGGATCACCGTGAAG
ATGTATTACGCAAACTGCGTCGCCTTAATGTCCTGTATTTTAACGTTGACACCGAAAAAACAGAGGAGCC
GACACTTCCAGGCGAGGTGGATACAAATCCCGTTTTTGAGGTGTGGCATGACCACGAAAAAGGCAAAGAA
AATGACCGCCAGTTTGCTACCTTTGCAAAAATTTTAACTGAAGACCGTGAGACACGTAAAAAGGAGAAGT
TGGCTGTCAAAGAGGCGTTGAACGATTTGAAATCCGCCATTCGCGACCATAATATTATGGCCTACCGTTG
CTCTATTAAGGTTACTGAACAGGACAAAGACGGGCTGTTCTTCGAGGATCAACGTATCAATCGCTTTTGG
ATCCACCACATCGAGAGCGCAGTCGAGCGCATCTTAGCATCGATTAATCCCGAAAAATTGTATAAACTGC
GCATTGGGTATCTTGGAGAGAAGGTATGGAAGGATCTTTTGAACTATCTTTCTATTAAATACATCGCCGT
GGGCAAGGCAGTGTTTCACTTCGCTATGGAGGATTTGGGAAAAACTGGGCAAGACATCGAATTGGGCAAA
CTGTCAAACAGTGTAAGCGGCGGCTTAACATCCTTCGATTACGAGCAGATTCGCGCTGACGAAACGCTTC
AACGTCAGTTAAGCGTTGAAGTTGCCTTTGCAGCAAATAACCTGTTCCGTGCCGTTGTAGGACAGACCGG
CAAGAAGATTGAGCAATCCAAATCTGAGGAGAATGAGGAGGACTTCCTTTTATGGAAAGCTGAAAAAATT
GCGGAATCAATTAAAAAAGAAGGTGAGGGAAACACGCTTAAAAGTATCTTGCAATTCTTCGGGGGAGCGA
GCTCCTGGGATTTGAACCATTTTTGCGCAGCGTATGGTAACGAGTCGTCTGCATTAGGGTATGAAACTAA
ATTCGCAGACGACCTGCGCAAGGCGATTTACTCACTGCGTAATGAGACCTTTCATTTTACTACACTTAAC
AAAGGATCATTTGACTGGAATGCAAAGTTAATCGGTGACATGTTTAGCCACGAGGCTGCAACGGGGATCG
CAGTAGAACGCACGCGCTTTTACTCGAACAATTTACCGATGTTTTACCGCGAGTCGGACTTGAAACGCAT
CATGGACCATTTATACAATACCTACCACCCCCGTGCGTCCCAAGTTCCTAGTTTTAACTCAGTTTTCGTG
CGCAAGAATTTCCGCCTGTTTCTGAGTAATACGCTGAACACCAATACCTCATTCGACACTGAAGTATACC
AAAAGTGGGAGAGCGGTGTCTATTATCTGTTCAAGGAGATCTATTATAACAGTTTCTTACCAAGTGGTGA
CGCCCACCATCTTTTCTTTGAAGGGTTACGTCGCATCCGTAAAGAAGCTGACAATCTGCCGATCGTGGGT
AAAGAAGCTAAGAAACGCAATGCGGTTCAAGATTTTGGTCGTCGTTGTGACGAACTTAAGAATCTTTCTC
TGAGCGCCATTTGCCAGATGATTATGACCGAATATAATGAGCAAAATAATGGAAATCGTAAGGTCAAGTC
TACACGTGAAGATAAACGTAAGCCAGATATTTTCCAGCACTATAAAATGCTGTTACTGCGCACCTTGCAG
GAGGCTTTTGCGATCTATATTCGTCGCGAAGAGTTCAAGTTTATCTTCGACTTGCCAAAAACCCTTTATG
TGATGAAACCAGTCGAAGAGTTCTTGCCTAATTGGAAATCCGGGATGTTCGATAGTTTAGTGGAACGCGT
AAAGCAGTCGCCCGACTTACAGCGCTGGTACGTGTTGTGTAAATTTTTAAATGGGCGTTTGTTGAATCAA
TTATCAGGGGTAATTCGCTCATATATCCAGTTTGCAGGAGATATCCAACGCCGCGCAAAAGCTAATCATA
ACCGCTTGTATATGGATAACACGCAGCGCGTTGAGTATTATTCAAACGTCTTAGAAGTGGTGGATTTCTG
TATTAAGGGCACTTCTCGCTTCTCCAACGTGTTCTCTGATTATTTCCGCGACGAAGATGCATATGCCGAT
TACCTTGACAATTACTTGCAATTTAAAGATGAGAAAATCGCGGAGGTCTCCAGTTTTGCAGCCTTGAAGA
CATTTTGTAACGAAGAGGAGGTTAAAGCAGGAATTTACATGGATGGAGAAAACCCCGTTATGCAGCGCAA
TATCGTTATGGCCAAACTTTTCGGGCCGGATGAGGTTCTGAAAAATGTGGTTCCGAAGGTTACGCGTGAG
GAGATCGAGGAATATTACCAGTTAGAGAAACAGATTGCTCCATATCGCCAGAATGGATATTGTAAATCCG
AGGAGGACCAAAAGAAACTTCTTCGCTTTCAGCGTATCAAAAATCGTGTTGAATTCCAGACGATCACCGA
GTTCAGCGAGATTATTAATGAGCTGTTAGGACAGCTGATTTCCTGGAGCTTCTTACGTGAACGCGACTTG
CTGTACTTTCAGCTGGGCTTTCACTACCTTTGTCTTCACAATGACACGGAGAAGCCTGCCGAATACAAGG
AAATTTCTCGCGAGGACGGCACAGTTATCCGTAATGCCATTTTGCATCAGGTGGCTGCTATGTATGTGGG
TGGATTGCCCGTTTACACCTTAGCCGACAAGAAGTTGGCCGCATTCGAGAAGGGCGAGGCGGATTGCAAA
CTGAGCATTTCGAAAGATACAGCAGGGGCCGGTAAGAAGATTAAGGATTTTTTCCGCTACAGTAAATACG
TATTGATTAAAGATCGTATGCTGACCGACCAGAATCAGAAATACACAATCTACTTAGCGGGTCTGGAGTT
GTTCGAGAACACGGATGAACATGACAATATTACGGACGTACGCAAGTACGTAGATCATTTTAAGTATTAT
GCTACGAGTGATGAAAACGCCATGTCTATTCTTGATCTGTACAGTGAGATTCATGATCGTTTCTTCACGT
ATGACATGAAGTATCAAAAGAACGTAGCCAACATGCTTGAGAATATCCTTTTACGTCACTTCGTGCTTAT
CCGTCCTGAGTTTTTCACTGGTAGTAAGAAAGTCGGGGAAGGAAAAAAGATTACATGTAAGGCTCGTGCA
CAAATTGAGATTGCAGAAAACGGGATGCGTTCAGAGGACTTTACGTATAAACTGTCCGATGGGAAAAAGA
ACATTAGCACCTGTATGATTGCGGCACGCGACCAGAAGTATCTGAATACGGTCGCGCGTTTACTGTACTA
TCCACACGAGGCAAAGAAGTCGATCGTCGACACGCGCGAAAAGAAAAACAATAAGAAGACAAACCGCGGT
GACGGCACCTTCAATAAGCAGAAAGGTACTGCACGTAAGGAAAAGGATAATGGGCCCCGCGAATTCAACG
ATACGGGCTTTAGCAATACGCCATTTGCAGGTTTCGACCCCTTTCGTAATAGCTAATAACATTGGAAGTG
GATAACGGATCCGCGATCGCGGCGCGCCACCTGGTGGCCGGCCGGTACCACGCGTGCGCGCTGATCCGGC
TGCTAACAAAGCCCGAAAGGAAGCTGAGTTGGCTGCTGCCACCGCTGAGCAATAACTAGCATAACCCCTT
GGGGCCTCTAAACGGGTCTTGAGGGGTTTTTTGCTGAAAGGAGGAACTATATCCGGATATCCACAGGACG
GGTGTGGTCGCCATGATCGCGTAGTCGATAGTGGCTCCAAGTAGCGAAGCGAGCAGGACTGGGCGGCGGC
CAAAGCGGTCGGACAGTGCTCCGAGAACGGGTGCGCATAGAAATTGCATCAACGCATATAGCGCTAGCAG
CACGCCATAGTGACTGGCGATGCTGTCGGAATGGACGATATCCCGCAAGAGGCCCGGCAGTACCGGCATA
ACCAAGCCTATGCCTACAGCATCCAGGGTGACGGTGCCGAGGATGACGATGAGCGCATTGTTAGATTTCA
TACACGGTGCCTGACTGCGTTAGCAATTTAACTGTGATAAACTACCGCATTAAAGCTTATCGATGATAAG
CTGTCAAACATGAGAATTCTTGAAGACGAAAGGGCCTCGTGATACGCCTATTTTTATAGGTTAATGTCAT
GATAATAATGGTTTCTTAGACGTCAGGTGGCACTTTTCGGGGAAATGTGCGCGGAACCCCTATTTGTTTA
TTTTTCTAAATACATTCAAATATGTATCCGCTCATGAGACAATAACCCTGATAAATGCTTCAATAACATT
GAAAAAGGAAGAGTATGAGTATTCAACATTTCCGTGTCGCCCTTATTCCCTTTTTTGCGGCATTTTGCCT
TCCTGTTTTTGCTCACCCAGAAACGCTGGTGAAAGTAAAAGATGCTGAAGATCAGTTGGGTGCACGAGTG
GGTTACATCGAACTGGATCTCAACAGCGGTAAGATCCTTGAGAGTTTTCGCCCCGAAGAACGTTTTCCAA
TGATGAGCACTTTTAAAGTTCTGCTATGTGGCGCGGTATTATCCCGTGTTGACGCCGGGCAAGAGCAACT
CGGTCGCCGCATACACTATTCTCAGAATGACTTGGTTGAGTACTCACCAGTCACAGAAAAGCATCTTACG
GATGGCATGACAGTAAGAGAATTATGCAGTGCTGCCATAACCATGAGTGATAACACTGCGGCCAACTTAC
TTCTGACAACGATCGGAGGACCGAAGGAGCTAACCGCTTTTTTGCACAACATGGGGGATCATGTAACTCG
CCTTGATCGTTGGGAACCGGAGCTGAATGAAGCCATACCAAACGACGAGCGTGACACCACGATGCCTGCA
GCAATGGCAACAACGTTGCGCAAACTATTAACTGGCGAACTACTTACTCTAGCTTCCCGGCAACAATTAA
TAGACTGGATGGAGGCGGATAAAGTTGCAGGACCACTTCTGCGCTCGGCCCTTCCGGCTGGCTGGTTTAT
TGCTGATAAATCTGGAGCCGGTGAGCGTGGGTCTCGCGGTATCATTGCAGCACTGGGGCCAGATGGTAAG
CCCTCCCGTATCGTAGTTATCTACACGACGGGGAGTCAGGCAACTATGGATGAACGAAATAGACAGATCG
CTGAGATAGGTGCCTCACTGATTAAGCATTGGTAACTGTCAGACCAAGTTTACTCATATATACTTTAGAT
TGATTTAAAACTTCATTTTTAATTTAAAAGGATCTAGGTGAAGATCCTTTTTGATAATCTCATGACCAAA
ATCCCTTAACGTGAGTTTTCGTTCCACTGAGCGTCAGACCCCGTAGAAAAGATCAAAGGATCTTCTTGAG
ATCCTTTTTTTCTGCGCGTAATCTGCTGCTTGCAAACAAAAAAACCACCGCTACCAGCGGTGGTTTGTTT
GCCGGATCAAGAGCTACCAACTCTTTTTCCGAAGGTAACTGGCTTCAGCAGAGCGCAGATACCAAATACT
GTCCTTCTAGTGTAGCCGTAGTTAGGCCACCACTTCAAGAACTCTGTAGCACCGCCTACATACCTCGCTC
TGCTAATCCTGTTACCAGTGGCTGCTGCCAGTGGCGATAAGTCGTGTCTTACCGGGTTGGACTCAAGACG
ATAGTTACCGGATAAGGCGCAGCGGTCGGGCTGAACGGGGGGTTCGTGCACACAGCCCAGCTTGGAGCGA
ACGACCTACACCGAACTGAGATACCTACAGCG
